>Addgene plasmid #41808 | IL2 pMalLP | addgene full sequence | sequence record 245262 | Addgene NGS Result
AAGCTGTGGTATGGCTGTGCAGGTCGTAAATCACTGCATAATTCGTGTCGCTCAAGGCGCACTCCCGTTC
TGGATAATGTTTTTTGCGCCGACATCATAACGGTTCTGGCAAATATTCTGAAATGAGCTGTTGACAATTA
ATCATCGGCTCGTATAATGTGTGGAATTGTGAGCGGATAACAATTTCACACAGGAAACAGCCAGTCCGTT
TAGGTGTTTTCACGAGCACTTCACCAACAAGGACCATAGCATATGAAAATAAAAACAGGTGCACGCATCC
TCGCATTATCCGCATTAACGACGATGATGTTTTCCGCCTCGGCTCTCGCCAAAATCGAAGAAGGTAAACT
GGTAATCTGGATTAACGGCGATAAAGGCTATAACGGTCTCGCTGAAGTCGGTAAGAAATTCGAGAAAGAT
ACCGGAATTAAAGTCACCGTTGAGCATCCGGATAAACTGGAAGAGAAATTCCCACAGGTTGCGGCAACTG
GCGATGGCCCTGACATTATCTTCTGGGCACACGACCGCTTTGGTGGCTACGCTCAATCTGGCCTGTTGGC
TGAAATCACCCCGGACAAAGCGTTCCAGGACAAGCTGTATCCGTTTACCTGGGATGCCGTACGTTACAAC
GGCAAGCTGATTGCTTACCCGATCGCTGTTGAAGCGTTATCGCTGATTTATAACAAAGATCTGCTGCCGA
ACCCGCCAAAAACCTGGGAAGAGATCCCGGCGCTGGATAAAGAACTGAAAGCGAAAGGTAAGAGCGCGCT
GATGTTCAACCTGCAAGAACCGTACTTCACCTGGCCGCTGATTGCTGCTGACGGGGGTTATGCGTTCAAG
TATGAAAACGGCAAGTACGACATTAAAGACGTGGGCGTGGATAACGCTGGCGCGAAAGCGGGTCTGACCT
TCCTGGTTGACCTGATTAAAAACAAACACATGAATGCAGACACCGATTACTCCATCGCAGAAGCTGCCTT
TAATAAAGGCGAAACAGCGATGACCATCAACGGCCCGTGGGCATGGTCCAACATCGACACCAGCAAAGTG
AATTATGGTGTAACGGTACTGCCGACCTTCAAGGGTCAACCATCCAAACCGTTCGTTGGCGTGCTGAGCG
CAGGTATTAACGCCGCCAGTCCGAACAAAGAGCTGGCAAAAGAGTTCCTCGAAAACTATCTGCTGACTGA
TGAAGGTCTGGAAGCGGTTAATAAAGACAAACCGCTGGGTGCCGTAGCGCTGAAGTCTTACGAGGAAGAG
TTGGCGAAAGATCCACGTATTGCCGCCACTATGGAAAACGCCCAGAAAGGTGAAATCATGCCGAACATCC
CGCAGATGTCCGCTTTCTGGTATGCCGTGCGTACTGCGGTGATCAACGCCGCCAGCGGTCGTCAGACTGT
CGATGAAGCCCTGAAAGACGCGCAGACTAATTCGAGCTCGAACAACAACAACAATAACAATAACAACAAC
CTCGGGCTGGAAGTTCTGTTCCAGGGGCCCGGAGCCATGGGAGAATTC
[399 nt withheld, positions 1519-1917]
CATCATCACCATCACCATTAAGTCGACCTGCAGGCAAGCTTGGCACTGGCCGTCGTTTTACAACGTCGTG
ACTGGGAAAACCCTGGCGTTACCCAACTTAATCGCCTTGCAGCACATCCCCCTTTCGCCAGCTGGCGTAA
TAGCGAAGAGGCCCGCACCGATCGCCCTTCCCAACAGTTGCGCAGCCTGAATGGCGAATGGCAGCTTGGC
TGTTTTGGCGGATGAGATAAGATTTTCAGCCTGATACAGATTAAATCAGAACGCAGAAGCGGTCTGATAA
AACAGAATTTGCCTGGCGGCAGTAGCGCGGTGGTCCCACCTGACCCCATGCCGAACTCAGAAGTGAAACG
CCGTAGCGCCGATGGTAGTGTGGGGTCTCCCCATGCGAGAGTAGGGAACTGCCAGGCATCAAATAAAACG
AAAGGCTCAGTCGAAAGACTGGGCCTTTCGTTTTATCTGTTGTTTGTCGGTGAACGCTCTCCTGAGTAGG
ACAAATCCGCCGGGAGCGGATTTGAACGTTGCGAAGCAACGGCCCGGAGGGTGGCGGGCAGGACGCCCGC
CATAAACTGCCAGGCATCAAATTAAGCAGAAGGCCATCCTGACGGATGGCCTTTTTGCGTTTCTACAAAC
TCTTTTGTTTATTTTTCTAAATACATTCAAATATGTATCCGCTCATGAGACAATAACCCTGATAAATGCT
TCAATAATATTGAAAAAGGAAGAGTATGAGTATTCAACATTTCCGTGTCGCCCTTATTCCCTTTTTTGCG
GCATTTTGCCTTCCTGTTTTTGCTCACCCAGAAACGCTGGTGAAAGTAAAAGATGCTGAAGATCAGTTGG
GTGCACGAGTGGGTTACATCGAACTGGATCTCAACAGCGGTAAGATCCTTGAGAGTTTTCGCCCCGAAGA
ACGTTTCCCAATGATGAGCACTTTTAAAGTTCTGCTATGTGGCGCGGTATTATCCCGTGTTGACGCCGGG
CAAGAGCAACTCGGTCGCCGCATACACTATTCTCAGAATGACTTGGTTGAGTACTCACCAGTCACAGAAA
AGCATCTTACGGATGGCATGACAGTAAGAGAATTATGCAGTGCTGCCATAACCATGAGTGATAACACTGC
GGCCAACTTACTTCTGACAACGATCGGAGGACCGAAGGAGCTAACCGCTTTTTTGCACAACATGGGGGAT
CATGTAACTCGCCTTGATCGTTGGGAACCGGAGCTGAATGAAGCCATACCAAACGACGAGCGTGACACCA
CGATGCCTGTAGCAATGGCAACAACGTTGCGCAAACTATTAACTGGCGAACTACTTACTCTAGCTTCCCG
GCAACAATTAATAGACTGGATGGAGGCGGATAAAGTTGCAGGACCACTTCTGCGCTCGGCCCTTCCGGCT
GGCTGGTTTATTGCTGATAAATCTGGAGCCGGTGAGCGTGGGTCTCGCGGTATCATTGCAGCACTGGGGC
CAGATGGTAAGCCCTCCCGTATCGTAGTTATCTACACGACGGGGAGTCAGGCAACTATGGATGAACGGAA
TAGACAGATCGCTGAGATAGGTGCCTCACTGATTAAGCATTGGTAACTGTCAGACCAAGTTTACTCATAT
ATACTTTAGATTGATT
[38 nt withheld, positions 3544-3581]
A
[37 nt withheld, positions 3583-3619]
ATTTTGTTAAAATTCGCGTTAAATTTTTGTTAAATCAGCTCATTTTTTAACCAATAGGCCGAAATCGGCA
AAATCCCTTATAAATCAAAAGAATAGACCGAGATAGGGT
[37 nt withheld, positions 3729-3765]
AAAGAACGTGGACTCCAACGTCAAAGG
[141 nt withheld, positions 3793-3933]
G
[125 nt withheld, positions 3935-4059]
AAAGGATCTAGGTGAAGATCCTTTTTGATAATCTCATGACCAAAATCCCTTAACGTGAGTTTTCGTTCCA
CTGAGCGTCAGACCCCGTAGAAAAGATCAAAGGATCTTCTTGAGATCCTTTTTTTCTGCGCGTAATCTGC
TGCTTGCAAACAAAAAAACCACCGCTACCAGCGGTGGTTTGTTTGCCGGATCAAGAGCTACCAACTCTTT
TTCCGAAGGTAACTGGCTTCAGCAGAGCGCAGATACCAAATACTGTCCTTCTAGTGTAGCCGTAGTTAGG
CCACCACTTCAAGAACTCTGTAGCACCGCCTACATACCTCGCTCTGCTAATCCTGTTACCAGTGGCTGCT
GCCAGTGGCGATAAGTCGTGTCTTACCGGGTTGGACTCAAGACGATAGTTACCGGATAAGGCGCAGCGGT
CGGGCTGAACGGGGGGTTCGTGCACACAGCCCAGCTTGGAGCGAACGACCTACACCGAACTGAGATACCT
ACAGCGTGAGCTATGAGAAAGCGCCACGCTTCCCGAAGGGAGAAAGGCGGACAGGTATCCGGTAAGCGGC
AGGGTCGGAACAGGAGAGCGCACGAGGGAGCTTCCAGGGGGAAACGCCTGGTATCTTTATAGTCCTGTCG
GGTTTCGCCACCTCTGACTTGAGCGTCGATTTTTGTGATGCTCGTCAGGGGGGCGGAGCCTATGGAAAAA
CGCCAGCAACGCGGCCTTTTTACGGTTCCTGGCCTTTTGCTGGCCTTTTGCTCACATGTTCTTTCCTGCG
TTATCCCCTGATTCTGTGGATAACCGTATTGCCGCCTTTGAGTGAGCTGATACCGCTCGCCGCAGCCGAA
CGACCGAGCGCAGCGAGTCAGTGAGCGAGGAAGCGGAAGAGCGCCTGATGCGGTATTTTCTCCTTACGCA
TCTGTGCGGTATTTCACACCGCATATATGGTGCACTCTCAGTACAATCTGCTCTGATGCCGCATAGTTAA
GCCAGTATACACTCCGCTATCGCTACGTGACTGGGTCATGGCTGCGCCCCGACACCCGCCAACACCCGCT
GACGCGCCCTGACGGGCTTGTCTGCTCCCGGCATCCGCTTACAGACAAGCTGTGACCGTCTCCGGGAGCT
GCATGTGTCAGAGGTTTTCACCGTCATCACCGAAACGCGCGAGGCAGCTGCGGTAAAGCTCATCAGCGTG
GTCGTGCAGCGATTCACAGATGTCTGCCTGTTCATCCGCGTCCAGCTCGTTGAGTTTCTCCAGAAGCGTT
AATGTCTGGCTTCTGATAAAGCGGGCCATGTTAAGGGCGGTTTTTTCCTGTTTGGTCACTGATGCCTCCG
TGTAAGGGGGATTTCTGTTCATGGGGGTAATGATACCGATGAAACGAGAGAGGATGCTCACGATACGGGT
TACTGATGATGAACATGCCCGGTTACTGGAACGTTGTGAGGGTAAACAACTGGCGGTATGGATGCGGCGG
GACCAGAGAAAAATCACTCAGGGTCAATGCCAGCGCTTCGTTAATACAGATGTAGGTGTTCCACAGGGTA
GCCAGCAGCATCCTGCGATGCAGATCCGGAACATAATGGTGCAGGGCGCTGACTTCCGCGTTTCCAGACT
TTACGAAACACGGAAACCGAAGACCATTCATGTTGTTGCTCAGGTCGCAGACGTTTTGCAGCAGCAGTCG
CTTCACGTTCGCTCGCGTATCGGTGATTCATTCTGCTAACCAGTAAGGCAACCCCGCCAGCCTAGCCGGG
TCCTCAACGACAGGAGCACGATCATGCGCACCCGTGGCCAGGACCCAACGCTGCCCGAAATTCCGACACC
ATCGAATGGTGCAAAACCTTTCGCGGTATGGCATGATAGCGCCCGGAAGAGAGTCAATTCAGGGTGGTGA
ATGTGAAACCAGTAACGTTATACGATGTCGCAGAGTATGCCGGTGTCTCTTATCAGACCGTTTCCCGCGT
GGTGAACCAGGCCAGCCACGTTTCTGCGAAAACGCGGGAAAAAGTGGAAGCGGCGATGGCGGAGCTGAAT
TACATTCCCAACCGCGTGGCACAACAACTGGCGGGCAAACAGTCGTTGCTGATTGGCGTTGCCACCTCCA
GTCTGGCCCTGCACGCGCCGTCGCAAATTGTCGCGGCGATTAAATCTCGCGCCGATCAACTGGGTGCCAG
CGTGGTGGTGTCGATGGTAGAACGAAGCGGCGTCGAAGCCTGTAAAGCGGCGGTGCACAATCTTCTCGCG
CAACGCGTCAGTGGGCTGATCATTAACTATCCGCTGGATGACCAGGATGCCATTGCTGTGGAAGCTGCCT
GCACTAATGTTCCGGCGTTATTTCTTGATGTCTCTGACCAGACACCCATCAACAGTATTATTTTCTCCCA
TGAAGACGGTACGCGACTGGGCGTGGAGCATCTGGTCGCATTGGGTCACCAGCAAATCGCGCTGTTAGCG
GGCCCATTAAGTTCTGTCTCGGCGCGTCTGCGTCTGGCTGGCTGGCATAAATATCTCACTCGCAATCAAA
TTCAGCCGATAGCGGAACGGGAAGGCGACTGGAGTGCCATGTCCGGTTTTCAACAAACCATGCAAATGCT
GAATGAGGGCATCGTTCCCACTGCGATGCTGGTTGCCAACGATCAGATGGCGCTGGGCGCAATGCGCGCC
ATTACCGAGTCCGGGCTGCGCGTTGGTGCGGATATCTCGGTAGTGGGATACGACGATACCGAAGACAGCT
CATGTTATATCCCGCCGTTAACCACCATCAAACAGGATTTTCGCCTGCTGGGGCAAACCAGCGTGGACCG
CTTGCTGCAACTCTCTCAGGGCCAGGCGGTGAAGGGCAATCAGCTGTTGCCCGTCTCACTGGTGAAAAGA
AAAACCACCCTGGCGCCCAATACGCAAACCGCCTCTCCCCGCGCGTTGGCCGATTCATTAATGCAGCTGG
CACGACAGGTTTCCCGACTGGAAAGCGGGCAGTGAGCGCAACGCAATTAATGTAAGTTAGCTCACTCATT
AGGCACAATTCTCATGTTTGACAGCTTATCATCGACTGCACGGTGCACCAATGCTTCTGGCGTCAGGCAG
CCATCGG
Features (pLannotate 1.2.2; 20 found; start..end, strand, type, name):
      2..58      -  CDS            trpH (fragment): RNAAM_SALTY - Protein inferred from homology: Swiss-Prot protein existence level 3. Efficiently catalyzes the hydrolysis of the 3'-phosphate from 3',5'-bis-phosphonucleotides as well as the successive hydrolysis of 5'-phosphomononucleotides from the 5'-end of short pieces of RNA and DNA, with no specificity toward the identity of the nucleotide base. Is more efficient at hydrolyzing RNA oligonucleotides than DNA oligonucleotides. This enzyme can also hydrolyze annealed DNA duplexes, albeit at a catalytic efficiency lower than that of the corresponding single-stranded oligonucleotides. From Sal
    131..159     +  promoter       tac promoter: strong E. coli promoter; hybrid between the trp and lac UV5 promoters
    167..183     +  protein_bind   lac operator: The lac repressor binds to the lac operator to inhibit transcription in E. coli. This inhibition can be relieved by adding lactose or isopropyl-β-D-thiogalactopyranoside (IPTG). lac repressor encoded by lacI
    253..1428    +  CDS            MBP: maltose binding protein from E. coli; malE; This gene encodes a signal sequence that can direct MBP to the bacterial periplasm.
   1519..1917    +  CDS            IL2 (fragment) (sequence withheld): IL2_HUMAN - Experimental evidence at protein level: Swiss-Prot protein existence level 1. Produced by T-cells in response to antigenic or mitogenic stimulation, this protein is required for T-cell proliferation and other activities crucial to regulation of the immune response. Can stimulate B-cells, monocytes, lymphokine-activated killer cells, natural killer cells, and glioma cells. From Homo sapiens (Human).
   1961..2115    +  CDS            lacZα (fragment): LacZα fragment of β-galactosidase; lacZ fragment
   2208..2323    +  ncRNA          5S rRNA: Accession: RF00001 - 5S ribosomal RNA
   2327..2413    +  terminator     rrnB T1 terminator: Escherichia coli rrnB; transcription terminator T1 from the E. coli rrnB gene
   2505..2532    +  terminator     rrnB T2 terminator: transcription terminator T2 from the E. coli rrnB gene
   2551..2642    +  promoter       AmpR promoter: bla
   2643..3503    +  CDS            AmpR: β-lactamase; bla; confers resistance to ampicillin, carbenicillin, and related antibiotics
   3545..4058    -  rep_origin     M13 ori (sequence partly withheld): M13 bacteriophage origin of replication; arrow indicates direction of (+) strand synthesis
   4169..4757    +  rep_origin     ori: high-copy-number ColE1/pMB1/pBR322/pUC origin of replication
   4943..5085    -  misc_feature   bom: basis of mobility region from pBR322
   5187..5378    -  CDS            rop: Rop protein, which maintains plasmids at low copy number; rop
   5395..5775    +  CDS            YPB1_ECOLX: Protein predicted: Swiss-Prot protein existence level 4. From Escherichia coli.
   5874..5951    +  promoter       lacIq promoter: lacI (mutant); In the lacIq allele, a single base change in the promoter boosts expression of the lacI gene about 10-fold.
   5952..7034    +  CDS            lacI: lac repressor; lacI; The lac repressor binds to the lac operator to inhibit transcription in E. coli. This inhibition can be relieved by adding lactose or isopropyl-β-D-thiogalactopyranoside (IPTG).
   7047..7068    +  protein_bind   CAP binding site: CAP binding activates transcription in the presence of cAMP. E. coli catabolite activator protein
   7087..7104    +  promoter       tet promoter (fragment): E. coli promoter for tetracycline efflux protein gene
