[The description below was written by a language model from this plasmid's Addgene catalogue record and pLannotate feature annotations shown in this document.]
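Description:
IL2 pMalLP is a bacterial expression plasmid for producing human interleukin-2 in the periplasm of E. coli. Its backbone, pMalLP, is described as a variant of pMal-p2x with a modified multiple cloning site and an added 3C protease cleavage site. The sequenced record is about 7.1 kb, close to the catalogue estimate of 7 kb. The plasmid is maintained through a ColE1/pMB1-type origin accompanied by the pBR322 bom region and the rop gene, which moderates copy number; the catalogue lists copy number as unknown. Selection is by ampicillin resistance (β-lactamase under its own promoter). An M13 phage origin is also present, which in principle allows single-stranded DNA production.

The expression cassette is driven by the tac promoter with a downstream lac operator. A lacI gene under the lacIq promoter supplies repressor from the same plasmid, so transcription is held off until induced with IPTG. The open reading frame begins with maltose binding protein, annotated as including the malE signal sequence that directs export to the periplasm. According to the catalogue, this is followed by the 3C protease site and then the roughly 430 bp IL2 insert, cloned between EcoRI and SalI and carrying a C-terminal 6xHis tag. The 3C site and His tag are not individually annotated in the feature table. A residual lacZα fragment lies downstream, followed by the rrnB T1 and T2 terminators. This design allows soluble, secreted fusion protein to be purified through MBP or the His tag, with 3C cleavage releasing IL-2 from its carrier. The associated publication concerns engineering of an IL-2 "superkine", although the record does not state this plasmid's specific role in that work.
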