Addgene plasmid #41808: IL2 pMalLP
Depositing lab: Chris Garcia. Depositing organization: Stanford University. Publication: Exploiting a natural conformational switch to engineer an interleukin-2 'superkine'. Levin AM, Bates DL, Ring AM, Krieg C, Lin JT, Su L, Moraga I, Raeber ME, Bowman GR, Novick P, Pande VS, Fathman CG, Boyman O, Garcia KC. Nature. 2012 Mar 25;484(7395):529-33. doi: 10.1038/nature10975. PubMed 22446627.
Backbone
  Vector backbone: pMalLP
  Backbone size w/o insert (bp): 6700
  Total vector size (bp): 7000
  Modifications to backbone: The vector is a variant of pMalp2x, with a modified MCS and an N-terminal 3C protease cleavage site.
  Vector type: Bacterial Expression
Growth in bacteria
  Bacterial resistance: Ampicillin, 100 μg/mL
  Growth temperature: 37°C
  Growth strain: DH5alpha
  Copy number: Unknown
Gene/Insert
  Gene/Insert name: IL2 (alt name: Interleukin 2)
  Species: H. sapiens (human)
  Insert size (bp): 429
  Entrez Gene: IL2 (a.k.a. IL-2, TCGF, lymphokine)
  Promoter: pTac
  Tag / fusion protein: Maltose Binding Protein (N terminal on backbone); 3C protease site (N terminal on backbone); 6x His (C terminal on insert)
  Cloning method: Restriction Enzyme; 5′ cloning site EcoRI (not destroyed); 3′ cloning site SalI (not destroyed)
  Sequencing primers: 5′ Mal-E; 3′ M13-65
Terms and licenses: Academic/Nonprofit Terms; Industry Terms: Not Available to Industry
Depositor comments: This is an e. coli periplasmic expression vector.
How to cite: IL2 pMalLP was a gift from Chris Garcia (Addgene plasmid # 41808 ; http://n2t.net/addgene:41808 ; RRID:Addgene_41808)
