>Addgene plasmid #41808 | IL2 pMalLP | depositor partial sequence | sequence record 56335 | Coding sequence
ATGAAAATAAAAACAGGTGCACGCATCCTCGCATTATCCGCATTAACGACGATGATGTTTTCCGCCTCGG
CTCTCGCCAAAATCGAAGAAGGTAAACTGGTAATCTGGATTAACGGCGATAAAGGCTATAACGGTCTCGC
TGAAGTCGGTAAGAAATTCGAGAAAGATACCGGAATTAAAGTCACCGTTGAGCATCCGGATAAACTGGAA
GAGAAATTCCCACAGGTTGCGGCAACTGGCGATGGCCCTGACATTATCTTCTGGGCACACGACCGCTTTG
GTGGCTACGCTCAATCTGGCCTGTTGGCTGAAATCACCCCGGACAAAGCGTTCCAGGACAAGCTGTATCC
GTTTACCTGGGATGCCGTACGTTACAACGGCAAGCTGATTGCTTACCCGATCGCTGTTGAAGCGTTATCG
CTGATTTATAACAAAGATCTGCTGCCGAACCCGCCAAAAACCTGGGAAGAGATCCCGGCGCTGGATAAAG
AACTGAAAGCGAAAGGTAAGAGCGCGCTGATGTTCAACCTGCAAGAACCGTACTTCACCTGGCCGCTGAT
TGCTGCTGACGGGGGTTATGCGTTCAAGTATGAAAACGGCAAGTACGACATTAAAGACGTGGGCGTGGAT
AACGCTGGCGCGAAAGCGGGTCTGACCTTCCTGGTTGACCTGATTAAAAACAAACACATGAATGCAGACA
CCGATTACTCCATCGCAGAAGCTGCCTTTAATAAAGGCGAAACAGCGATGACCATCAACGGCCCGTGGGC
ATGGTCCAACATCGACACCAGCAAAGTGAATTATGGTGTAACGGTACTGCCGACCTTCAAGGGTCAACCA
TCCAAACCGTTCGTTGGCGTGCTGAGCGCAGGTATTAACGCCGCCAGTCCGAACAAAGAGCTGGCAAAAG
AGTTCCTCGAAAACTATCTGCTGACTGATGAAGGTCTGGAAGCGGTTAATAAAGACAAACCGCTGGGTGC
CGTAGCGCTGAAGTCTTACGAGGAAGAGTTGGCGAAAGATCCACGTATTGCCGCCACTATGGAAAACGCC
CAGAAAGGTGAAATCATGCCGAACATCCCGCAGATGTCCGCTTTCTGGTATGCCGTGCGTACTGCGGTGA
TCAACGCCGCCAGCGGTCGTCAGACTGTCGATGAAGCCCTGAAAGACGCGCAGACTAATTCGAGCTCGAA
CAACAACAACAATAACAATAACAACAACCTCGGGCTGGAAGTTCTGTTCCAGGGGCCCGGAGCCATGGGA
GAATTC
[399 nt withheld, positions 1267-1665]
CATCAA
