>Addgene plasmid #41808 | IL2 pMalLP | addgene partial sequence | sequence record 56991 | M13_pUC_fwd
GTCGACTTAATGGTGATGGTGATGATG
[399 nt withheld, positions 28-426]
GAATTCTCCCATGGCTCCGGGCCCCTGGAACAGAACTTCCAGCCCGAGGTTGTTGTTATTGTTATTGTTG
TTGTTGTTCGAGCTCGAATTAGTCTGCGCGTCTTTCAGGGCTTCATCGACAGTCTGACGACCGCTGGCGG
CGTTGATCACCGCAGTACGCACGGCATACCAGAAAGCGGACATCTGCGGGATGTTCGGCATGATTTCACC
TTTCTGGGCGTTTTCCATAGTGGCGGCAATACGTGGATCTTTCGCCAACTCTTCCTCGTAAGACTTCAGC
GCTACGGCACCCAGCGGTTTGTCTTTATTAACCGCTTCCAGACCTTCATCAGTCAGCAGATAGTTTTCGA
GGAACTCTTTTGCCAGCTCTTTGTTCGGACTGGCGGCGTTAATACCTGCGCTCAGCACGCCAACGAACG
